>Addgene plasmid #73057 | pCAG mFoxg1-GFP T271E | depositor full sequence | sequence record 134133 | pCAG mFoxg1-GFP T271E sequence 6965 bps
CAAAAGGCCAGGAACCGTAAAAAGGCCGCGTTGCTGGCGTTTTTCCATAGGCTCCGCCCCCCTGACGAGC
ATCACAAAAATCGACGCTCAAGTCAGAGGTGGCGAAACCCGACAGGACTATAAAGATACCAGGCGTTTCC
CCCTGGAAGCTCCCTCGTGCGCTCTCCTGTTCCGACCCTGCCGCTTACCGGATACCTGTCCGCCTTTCTC
CCTTCGGGAAGCGTGGCGCTTTCTCAATGCTCACGCTGTAGGTATCTCAGTTCGGTGTAGGTCGTTCGCT
CCAAGCTGGGCTGTGTGCACGAACCCCCCGTTCAGCCCGACCGCTGCGCCTTATCCGGTAACTATCGTCT
TGAGTCCAACCCGGTAAGACACGACTTATCGCCACTGGCAGCAGCCACTGGTAACAGGATTAGCAGAGCG
AGGTATGTAGGCGGTGCTACAGAGTTCTTGAAGTGGTGGCCTAACTACGGCTACACTAGAAGGACAGTAT
TTGGTATCTGCGCTCTGCTGAAGCCAGTTACCTTCGGAAAAAGAGTTGGTAGCTCTTGATCCGGCAAACA
AACCACCGCTGGTAGCGGTGGTTTTTTTGTTTGCAAGCAGCAGATTACGCGCAGAAAAAAAGGATCTCAA
GAAGATCCTTTGATCTTTTCTACGGGGTCTGACGCTCAGTGGAACGAAAACTCACGTTAAGGGATTTTGG
TCATGAGATTATCAAAAAGGATCTTCACCTAGATCCTTTTAAATTAAAAATGAAGTTTTAAATCAATCTA
AAGTATATATGAGTAAACTTGGTCTGACAGTTACCAATGCTTAATCAGTGAGGCACCTATCTCAGCGATC
TGTCTATTTCGTTCATCCATAGTTGCCTGACTCCCCGTCGTGTAGATAACTACGATACGGGAGGGCTTAC
CATCTGGCCCCAGTGCTGCAATGATACCGCGAGACCCACGCTCACCGGCTCCAGATTTATCAGCAATAAA
CCAGCCAGCCGGAAGGGCCGAGCGCAGAAGTGGTCCTGCAACTTTATCCGCCTCCATCCAGTCTATTAAT
TGTTGCCGGGAAGCTAGAGTAAGTAGTTCGCCAGTTAATAGTTTGCGCAACGTTGTTGCCATTGCTACAG
GCATCGTGGTGTCACGCTCGTCGTTTGGTATGGCTTCATTCAGCTCCGGTTCCCAACGATCAAGGCGAGT
TACATGATCCCCCATGTTGTGCAAAAAAGCGGTTAGCTCCTTCGGTCCTCCGATCGTTGTCAGAAGTAAG
TTGGCCGCAGTGTTATCACTCATGGTTATGGCAGCACTGCATAATTCTCTTACTGTCATGCCATCCGTAA
GATGCTTTTCTGTGACTGGTGAGTACTCAACCAAGTCATTCTGAGAATAGTGTATGCGGCGACCGAGTTG
CTCTTGCCCGGCGTCAATACGGGATAATACCGCGCCACATAGCAGAACTTTAAAAGTGCTCATCATTGGA
AAACGTTCTTCGGGGCGAAAACTCTCAAGGATCTTACCGCTGTTGAGATCCAGTTCGATGTAACCCACTC
GTGCACCCAACTGATCTTCAGCATCTTTTACTTTCACCAGCGTTTCTGGGTGAGCAAAAACAGGAAGGCA
AAATGCCGCAAAAAAGGGAATAAGGGCGACACGGAAATGTTGAATACTCATACTCTTCCTTTTTCAATAT
TATTGAAGCATTTATCAGGGTTATTGTCTCATGAGCGGATACATATTTGAATGTATTTAGAAAAATAAAC
AAATAGGGGTTCCGCGCACATTTCCCCGAAAAGTGCCACCTGGTCGACATTGATTATTGACTAGTTATTA
ATAGTAATCAATTACGGGGTCATTAGTTCATAGCCCATATATGGAGTTCCGCGTTACATAACTTACGGTA
AATGGCCCGCCTGGCTGACCGCCCAACGACCCCCGCCCATTGACGTCAATAATGACGTATGTTCCCATAG
TAACGCCAATAGGGACTTTCCATTGACGTCAATGGGTGGACTATTTACGGTAAACTGCCCACTTGGCAGT
ACATCAAGTGTATCATATGCCAAGTACGCCCCCTATTGACGTCAATGACGGTAAATGGCCCGCCTGGCAT
TATGCCCAGTACATGACCTTATGGGACTTTCCTACTTGGCAGTACATCTACGTATTAGTCATCGCTATTA
CCATGGGTCGAGGTGAGCCCCACGTTCTGCTTCACTCTCCCCATCTCCCCCCCCTCCCCACCCCCAATTT
TGTATTTATTTATTTTTTAATTATTTTGTGCAGCGATGGGGGCGGGGGGGGGGGGGGCGCGCGCCAGGCG
GGGCGGGGCGGGGCGAGGGGCGGGGCGGGGCGAGGCGGAGAGGTGCGGCGGCAGCCAATCAGAGCGGCGC
GCTCCGAAAGTTTCCTTTTATGGCGAGGCGGCGGCGGCGGCGGCCCTATAAAAAGCGAAGCGCGCGGCGG
GCGGGAGTCGCTGCGTTGCCTTCGCCCCGTGCCCCGCTCCGCGCCGCCTCGCGCCGCCCGCCCCGGCTCT
GACTGACCGCGTTACTCCCACAGGTGAGCGGGCGGGACGGCCCTTCTCCTCCGGGCTGTAATTAGCGCTT
GGTTTAATGACGGCTCGTTTCTTTTCTGTGGCTGCGTGAAAGCCTTAAAGGGCTCCGGGAGGGCCCTTTG
TGCGGGGGGGAGCGGCTCGGGGGGTGCGTGCGTGTGTGTGTGCGTGGGGAGCGCCGCGTGCGGCCCGCGC
TGCCCGGCGGCTGTGAGCGCTGCGGGCGCGGCGCGGGGCTTTGTGCGCTCCGCGTGTGCGCGAGGGGAGC
GCGGCCGGGGGCGGTGCCCCGCGGTGCGGGGGGGCTGCGAGGGGAACAAAGGCTGCGTGCGGGGTGTGTG
CGTGGGGGGGTGAGCAGGGGGTGTGGGCGCGGCGGTCGGGCTGTAACCCCCCCCTGCACCCCCCTCCCCG
AGTTGCTGAGCACGGCCCGGCTTCGGGTGCGGGGCTCCGTGCGGGGCGTGGCGCGGGGCTCGCCGTGCCG
GGCGGGGGGTGGCGGCAGGTGGGGGTGCCGGGCGGGGCGGGGCCGCCTCGGGCCGGGGAGGGCTCGGGGG
AGGGGCGCGGCGGCCCCGGAGCGCCGGCGGCTGTCGAGGCGCGGCGAGCCGCAGCCATTGCCTTTTATGG
TAATCGTGCGAGAGGGCGCAGGGACTTCCTTTGTCCCAAATCTGGCGGAGCCGAAATCTGGGAGGCGCCG
CCGCACCCCCTCTAGCGGGCGCGGGCGAAGCGGTGCGGCGCCGGCAGGAAGGAAATGGGCGGGGAGGGCC
TTCGTGCGTCGCCGCGCCGCCGTCCCCTTCTCCATCTCCAGCCTCGGGGCTGCCGCAGGGGGACGGCTGC
CTTCGGGGGGGACGGGGCAGGGCGGGGTTCGGCTTCTGGCGTGTGACCGGCGGCTCTAGAGCCTCTGCTA
ACCATGTTCATGCCTTCTTCTTTTTCCTACAGCTCCTGGGCAACGTGCTGGTTATTGTGCTGTCTCATCA
TTTTGGCAAAGAATTCATGCTGGACATGGGAGATAGGAAAGAGGTGAAAATGATTCCCAAGTCCTCGTTC
AGCATCAACAGCCTGGTCCCCGAGGCCGTCCAGAACGACAACCACCACGCGAGCCACGGCCACCACAACA
GCCACCACCCCCAGCATCACCATCATCATCACCACCACCACCACCCGCCGCCGCCCGCGCCCCAGCCGCC
TCCACCGCCGCCCCAGCAGCAGCAGCAGCAGCCGCCCCCGGCCCCGCAGCCCCCGCAGGCGCGCGGCGCC
CCAGCAGCCGACGACGACAAGGGTCCCCAGCCGCTCCTGCTCCCGCCCTCCACCGCCCTGGACGGGGCCA
AGGCTGACGCACTTGGAGCCAAAGGCGAGCCGGGCGGCGGGCCGGCGGAGCTGGCGCCCGTCGGGCCGGA
CGAGAAGGAGAAGGGCGCGGGCGCCGGGGGGGAGGAGAAGAAAGGGGCGGGCGAGGGCGGCAAGGACGGG
GAGGGGGGCAAGGAGGGCGACAAGAAGAACGGCAAGTACGAGAAGCCGCCGTTCAGCTACAACGCGCTCA
TCATGATGGCCATCAGGCAGAGTCCCGAGAAGCGCCTGACGCTCAATGGCATCTATGAGTTCATCATGAA
GAACTTCCCCTACTACCGCGAGAACAAGCAGGGCTGGCAGAACTCCATCCGCCACAACCTGTCCCTCAAC
AAGTGCTTCGTGAAGGTACCGCGCCACTACGACGACCCGGGCAAGGGCAACTACTGGATGCTCGACCCGT
CGAGCGACGACGTGTTCATCGGCGGCACGACCGGCAAGCTGCGGCGCCGCTCCACCGAGTCTCGGGCCAA
GCTGGCCTTTAAGCGCGGGGCGCGCCTCACCTCCACCGGCCTCACCTTCATGGACCGCGCCGGCTCCCTC
TACTGGCCCATGTCGCCCTTCCTGTCCCTGCACCACCCCCGCGCCAGCAGCACTTTGAGTTACAACGGGA
CCACGTCGGCCTACCCCAGCCACCCCATGCCCTACAGCTCCGTGTTGACTCAAAACTCGCTGGGCAACAA
CCACTCCTTCTCCACCGCCAACGGGCTGAGTGTGGACCGGCTGGTCAACGGGGAGATCCCGTACGCCACG
CACCACCTCACGGCCGCTGCGCTCGCCGCCTCGGTGCCCTGCGGCCTGTCGGTGCCCTGCTCCGGGACCT
ACTCCCTCAACCCCTGCTCCGTCAACCTGCTCGCGGGCCAGACCAGTTACTTTTTCCCCCACGTCCCGCA
CCCGTCAATGACTTCGCAGACCAGCACGTCCATGAGCGCCCGGGCCGCGTCCTCCTCTACGTCGCCGCAG
GCCCCCTCGACCCTGCCCTGTGAGTCTTTAAGACCCTCTTTGCCAAGTTTTACGACAGGACTGTCCGGGG
GACTGTCTGATTATTTCACACATCAAAATCAGGGGTCTTCTTCCAACCCTTTAATACATGGACCGGTCGC
CACCATGGTGAGCAAGGGCGAGGAGCTGTTCACCGGGGTGGTGCCCATCCTGGTCGAGCTGGACGGCGAC
GTAAACGGCCACAAGTTCAGCGTGTCCGGCGAGGGCGAGGGCGATGCCACCTACGGCAAGCTGACCCTGA
AGTTCATCTGCACCACCGGCAAGCTGCCCGTGCCCTGGCCCACCCTCGTGACCACCCTGACCTACGGCGT
GCAGTGCTTCAGCCGCTACCCCGACCACATGAAGCAGCACGACTTCTTCAAGTCCGCCATGCCCGAAGGC
TACGTCCAGGAGCGCACCATCTTCTTCAAGGACGACGGCAACTACAAGACCCGCGCCGAGGTGAAGTTCG
AGGGCGACACCCTGGTGAACCGCATCGAGCTGAAGGGCATCGACTTCAAGGAGGACGGCAACATCCTGGG
GCACAAGCTGGAGTACAACTACAACAGCCACAACGTCTATATCATGGCCGACAAGCAGAAGAACGGCATC
AAGGTGAACTTCAAGATCCGCCACAACATCGAGGACGGCAGCGTGCAGCTCGCCGACCACTACCAGCAGA
ACACCCCCATCGGCGACGGCCCCGTGCTGCTGCCCGACAACCACTACCTGAGCACCCAGTCCGCCCTGAG
CAAAGACCCCAACGAGAAGCGCGATCACATGGTCCTGCTGGAGTTCGTGACCGCCGCCGGGATCACTCTC
GGCATGGACGAGCTGTACAAGTAAAGCGGCCGCACTCCTCAGGTGCAGGCTGCCTATCAGAAGGTGGTGG
CTGGTGTGGCCAATGCCCTGGCTCACAAATACCACTGAGATCTTTTTCCCTCTGCCAAAAATTATGGGGA
CATCATGAAGCCCCTTGAGCATCTGACTTCTGGCTAATAAAGGAAATTTATTTTCATTGCAATAGTGTGT
TGGAATTTTTTGTGTCTCTCACTCGGAAGGACATATGGGAGGGCAAATCATTTAAAACATCAGAATGAGT
ATTTGGTTTAGAGTTTGGCAACATATGCCATATGCTGGCTGCCATGAACAAAGGTGGCTATAAAGAGGTC
ATCAGTATATGAAACAGCCCCCTGCTGTCCATTCCTTATTCCATAGAAAAGCCTTGACTTGAGGTTAGAT
TTTTTTTATATTTTGTTTTGTGTTATTTTTTTCTTTAACATCCCTAAAATTTTCCTTACATGTTTTACTA
GCCAGATTTTTCCTCCTCTCCTGACTACTCCCAGTCATAGCTGTCCCTCTTCTCTTATGAAGATCCCTCG
ACCTGCAGCCCAAGCTTGGCGTAATCATGGTCATAGCTGTTTCCTGTGTGAAATTGTTATCCGCTCACAA
TTCCACACAACATACGAGCCGGAAGCATAAAGTGTAAAGCCTGGGGTGCCTAATGAGTGAGCTAACTCAC
ATTAATTGCGTTGCGCTCACTGCCCGCTTTCCAGTCGGGAAACCTGTCGTGCCAGCGGATCCGCATCTCA
ATTAGTCAGCAACCATAGTCCCGCCCCTAACTCCGCCCATCCCGCCCCTAACTCCGCCCAGTTCCGCCCA
TTCTCCGCCCCATGGCTGACTAATTTTTTTTATTTATGCAGAGGCCGAGGCCGCCTCGGCCTCTGAGCTA
TTCCAGAAGTAGTGAGGAGGCTTTTTTGGAGGCCTAGGCTTTTGCAAAAAGCTAACTTGTTTATTGCAGC
TTATAATGGTTACAAATAAAGCAATAGCATCACAAATTTCACAAATAAAGCATTTTTTTCACTGCATTCT
AGTTGTGGTTTGTCCAAACTCATCAATGTATCTTATCATGTCTGGATCCGCTGCATTAATGAATCGGCCA
ACGCGCGGGGAGAGGCGGTTTGCGTATTGGGCGCTCTTCCGCTTCCTCGCTCACTGACTCGCTGCGCTCG
GTCGTTCGGCTGCGGCGAGCGGTATCAGCTCACTCAAAGGCGGTAATACGGTTATCCACAGAATCAGGGG
ATAACGCAGGAAAGAACATGTGAGCAAAAGGCCAG
Features (pLannotate 1.2.2; 20 found; start..end, strand, type, name):
     42..630     -  rep_origin     ori: high-copy-number ColE1/pMB1/pBR322/pUC origin of replication
    801..1661    -  CDS            AmpR: β-lactamase; bla; confers resistance to ampicillin, carbenicillin, and related antibiotics
   1662..1766    -  promoter       AmpR promoter: bla
   1796..2175    +  enhancer       CMV enhancer: human cytomegalovirus immediate early enhancer
   2178..2453    +  promoter       chicken β-actin promoter: No description available
   2454..3462    +  intron         chimeric intron: chimera between introns from chicken β-actin and rabbit β-globin
   3460..3516    +  CDS            HBB (fragment): HBB_LEPEU - Experimental evidence at protein level: Swiss-Prot protein existence level 1. Involved in oxygen transport from the lung to the various peripheral tissues. From Lepus europaeus (European hare).
   3517..4959    +  CDS            Foxg1: FOXG1_MOUSE - Also known as Fkhl1, Foxg1b, Hfhbf1. Experimental evidence at protein level: Swiss-Prot protein existence level 1. Transcription repression factor which plays an important role in the establishment of the regional subdivision of the developing brain and in the development of the telencephalon. From Mus musculus (Mouse).
   4975..5694    +  CDS            EGFP: the original enhanced GFP (Yang et al., 1996) mammalian codon-optimized
   5704..5775    +  CDS            HBB (fragment): HBB_PONPY - Experimental evidence at transcript level: Swiss-Prot protein existence level 2. Involved in oxygen transport from the lung to the various peripheral tissues. From Pongo pygmaeus (Bornean orangutan).
   5846..5901    +  polyA_signal   β-globin poly(A) signal: rabbit β-globin polyadenylation signal (Gil and Proudfoot, 1987)
   6284..6300    -  protein_bind   lac operator: The lac repressor binds to the lac operator to inhibit transcription in E. coli. This inhibition can be relieved by adding lactose or isopropyl-β-D-thiogalactopyranoside (IPTG). lac repressor encoded by lacI
   6308..6338    -  promoter       lac promoter: promoter for the E. coli lac operon
   6353..6374    -  protein_bind   CAP binding site: CAP binding activates transcription in the presence of cAMP. E. coli catabolite activator protein
   6387..6426    -  CDS            lacI (fragment): lac repressor; lacI; The lac repressor binds to the lac operator to inhibit transcription in E. coli. This inhibition can be relieved by adding lactose or isopropyl-β-D-thiogalactopyranoside (IPTG).
   6433..6455    +  promoter       SV40 promoter (fragment): SV40 enhancer and early promoter
   6479..6614    +  rep_origin     SV40 ori: SV40 origin of replication
   6634..6768    +  polyA_signal   SV40 poly(A) signal: SV40 polyadenylation signal
   6770..6824    -  CDS            lacI (fragment): lac repressor; lacI; The lac repressor binds to the lac operator to inhibit transcription in E. coli. This inhibition can be relieved by adding lactose or isopropyl-β-D-thiogalactopyranoside (IPTG).
   6826..6959    -  rep_origin     RSF ori (fragment): Plasmids containing the RSF 1030 origin of replication can be propagated in E. coli cells that contain additional plasmids with compatible origins.
