[The description below was written by a language model from this plasmid's Addgene catalogue record and pLannotate feature annotations shown in this document.]
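Description:
pCAG mFoxg1-GFP T271E is a mammalian expression plasmid built on the pCAG backbone that encodes mouse Foxg1 carrying a T271E substitution, fused at its C terminus to GFP. It is propagated in E. coli through a high-copy ColE1/pUC-type origin and selected with ampicillin via the β-lactamase gene and its own promoter. The record lists an "insert size" of 6,965 bp, but this matches the length of the whole plasmid sequence. In the feature table the Foxg1 coding region itself spans roughly 1.4 kb.

Expression is driven by the composite CAG promoter, annotated here as the CMV immediate-early enhancer, the chicken β-actin promoter and a chimeric chicken β-actin/rabbit β-globin intron, an arrangement that gives strong, broadly active transcription in mammalian cells. The Foxg1 open reading frame follows, then a short linker and EGFP, and the transcript is terminated by the rabbit β-globin polyadenylation signal. The short "HBB" fragments flagged on either side of the fusion are most likely residual β-globin sequence belonging to the CAG cassette rather than intended coding parts. Downstream lie backbone remnants: lac promoter/operator elements, small lacI and RSF ori fragments, an SV40 origin that permits episomal replication in cells expressing large T antigen, and an SV40 poly(A) signal. No mammalian selection marker is annotated.

Foxg1 is a forkhead transcriptional repressor important in telencephalon development. Replacing a threonine with glutamate is a common way to mimic phosphorylation, although the record does not state this rationale. The associated publication title concerns an AKT3-FOXG1-reelin network in cortical malformations. The GFP tag lets the mutant protein's expression and localisation be followed in transfected cells.
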