Addgene plasmid #73057: pCAG mFoxg1-GFP T271E
Purpose: C-terminal GFP fusion of Mouse Foxg1 T271E
Depositing lab: Joseph Gleeson. Depositing organization: University of California, San Diego (UCSD). Publication: An AKT3-FOXG1-reelin network underlies defective migration in human focal malformations of cortical development. Baek ST, Copeland B, Yun EJ, Kwon SK, Guemez-Gamboa A, Schaffer AE, Kim S, Kang HC, Song S, Mathern GW, Gleeson JG. Nat Med. 2015 Dec;21(12):1445-54. doi: 10.1038/nm.3982. Epub 2015 Nov 2. PubMed 26523971.
Backbone
  Vector backbone: pCAG
  Vector type: Mammalian Expression
Growth in bacteria
  Bacterial resistance: Ampicillin, 100 μg/mL
  Growth temperature: 37°C
  Growth strain: DH5alpha
  Copy number: Unknown
Gene/Insert
  Gene/Insert name: Foxg1
  Species: M. musculus (mouse)
  Insert size (bp): 6965
  Mutation: T271E
  Entrez Gene: Foxg1 (a.k.a. 2900064B05Rik, BF-1, Bf1, Hfh9, Hfhbf1)
  Tag / fusion protein: GFP (C terminal on insert)
  Cloning method: Unknown
  Sequencing primers: 5′ GTGACCGGCGGCTCTAGAGCCTCTGC
Terms and licenses: Academic/Nonprofit Terms; Industry Terms: Not Available to Industry
How to cite: pCAG mFoxg1-GFP T271E was a gift from Joseph Gleeson (Addgene plasmid # 73057 ; http://n2t.net/addgene:73057 ; RRID:Addgene_73057)
