>Addgene plasmid #73057 | pCAG mFoxg1-GFP T271E | addgene partial sequence | sequence record 139849 | pCAG-F 5'-GCAACGTGCTGGTTATTGTG-3'
TTCATGCTGGACATGGGAGATAGGAAAGAGGTGAAAATGATTCCCAAGTCCTCGTTCAGCATCAACAGCC
TGGTCCCCGAGGCCGTCCAGAACGACAACCACCACGCGAGCCACGGCCACCACAACAGCCACCACCCCCA
GCATCACCATCATCATCACCACCACCACCACCCGCCGCCGCCCGCGCCCCAGCCGCCTCCACCGCCGCCC
CAGCAGCAGCAGCAGCAGCCGCCCCCGGCCCCGCAGCCCCCGCAGGCGCGCGGCGCCCCAGCAGCCGACG
ACGACAAGGGTCCCCAGCCGCTCCTGCTCCCGCCCTCCACCGCCCTGGACGGGGCCAAGGCTGACGCANT
TGGAGCCAAAGGCGAGCCGGGCGGCGGGCCGGCGGAGCTGGCGCCCGTCGGGCCGGACGAGAAGGAGAAG
GGCGCGGGCGCCGGGGGGGAGGAGAAGAAAGGGGCGGGCGAGGGCGGCAAGGACGGGGAGGGGGGCAAGG
AGGGCGACAAGAAGAACGG
