>Addgene plasmid #73057 | pCAG mFoxg1-GFP T271E | addgene partial sequence | sequence record 139850 | EGFP-N 5'-CGTCGCCGTCCAGCTCGACCAG-3'
CTCGCCCTTGCTCACCATGGTGGCGACCGGTCCATGTATTAAAGGGTTGGAAGAAGACCCCTGATTTTGA
TGTGTGAAATAATCAGACAGTCCCCCGGACAGTCCTGTCGTAAAACTTGGCAAAGAGGGTCTTAAAGACT
CACAGGGCAGGGTCGAGGGGGCCTGCGGCGACGTAGAGGAGGACGCGGCCCGGGCGCTCATGGACGTGCT
GGTCTGCGAAGTCATTGACGGGTGCGGGACGTGGGGGAAAAAGTAACTGGTCTGGCCCGCGAGCAGGTTG
ACGGAGCAGGGGTTGAGGGAGTAGGTCCCGGAGCAGGGCACCGACAGGCCGCAGGGCACCGAGGCGGCGA
GCGCAGCGGCCGTGAGGTGGTGCGTGGCGTACGGGATCTCCCCGTTGACCAGCCGGTCCACACTCAGCCC
GTTGGCGGTGGAGAAGGAGTGGTTGTTGCCCAGCGAGTTTTGAGTCAACACGGAGCTGTAGGGCATGGGG
TGGCTGGGGTAGGCCGACGTGGTCCCGTTGTAACTCAAAGTGCTGCTGGCGCGGGGGTGGTGCAGGGACA
GGAAGGGCGACATGGGCCAGTAGAGGGAGCCGGCGCGGTCCATGAAGGTGAGGCCGGTGGAGGTGAGGCG
CGCCCCGCGCTTAAAGGCCAGCTTGGCCCGAGACTCGGTGGAGCGGCGCCGCAGCTTGCCGGTCGTGCCG
CCGATGAACACGTCGTCGCTCGACGGGTCGAGCATCCAGTAGTTGCCCTTGCCCGGGTCGTCGTAGTGGC
GCGGTACCTTCACGAAGCACTTGTTGAGGGACAGGTTGTGGCGGATGGAGTTCTGCCAGCCCTGCTTGTT
CTCGCGGTA
